Addgene plasmid #77296: PRKAG3 gRNA (BRDN0001147132)
Purpose: 3rd generation lentiviral gRNA plasmid targeting human PRKAG3
Depositing lab: John Doench & David Root. Depositing organization: Broad Institute. Publication: Optimized sgRNA design to maximize activity and minimize off-target effects of CRISPR-Cas9. Doench JG, Fusi N, Sullender M, Hegde M, Vaimberg EW, Donovan KF, Smith I, Tothova Z, Wilen C, Orchard R, Virgin HW, Listgarten J, Root DE. Nat Biotechnol. 2016 Jan 18. doi: 10.1038/nbt.3437. PubMed 26780180.
Backbone
  Vector backbone: lentiGuide-Puro
  Backbone manufacturer: Zhang Lab (Addgene plasmid # 52963)
  Vector type: Mammalian Expression, Lentiviral, CRISPR
  Selectable markers: Puromycin
Growth in bacteria
  Bacterial resistance: Ampicillin, 100 μg/mL
  Growth temperature: 37°C
  Growth strain: DH5alpha
  Copy number: High Copy
Gene/Insert
  Gene/Insert name: PRKAG3 (alt names: PRKAG3; NM_017431.2)
  gRNA/shRNA sequence: TTAGGAGAGATGGAGACCAG
  Species: H. sapiens (human)
  Entrez Gene: PRKAG3 (a.k.a. AMPKG3)
  Promoter: hU6
  Cloning method: Unknown
  Sequencing primers: 5′ U6-F; 3′ pS2-R
Terms and licenses: Academic/Nonprofit Terms; Industry Terms: Not Available to Industry
Depositor comments: The gRNA was designed to target the following Genbank reference sequence(s): NM_017431.2. Note that this plasmid does NOT contain Cas9. It should be used in conjunction with lentiCas9-Blast (Addgene #52962) or otherwise with cell lines already expressing Cas9. Browse the full kinome gRNA library at http://www.addgene.org/pooled-library/broadgpp-human-kinome/ or visit http://www.broadinstitute.org/rnai/public/ for detailed protocols and information.
How to cite: PRKAG3 gRNA (BRDN0001147132) was a gift from John Doench & David Root (Addgene plasmid # 77296 ; http://n2t.net/addgene:77296 ; RRID:Addgene_77296)
