[The description below was written by a language model from this plasmid's Addgene catalogue record and pLannotate feature annotations shown in this document.]
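Description:
PRKAG3 gRNA (BRDN0001147132) is a third-generation lentiviral CRISPR guide plasmid built on the lentiGuide-Puro backbone and designed to target human PRKAG3 (also known as AMPKG3), with the guide designed against the reference transcript NM_017431.2. It is propagated in E. coli as a high-copy plasmid through a ColE1/pUC-type origin and selected with ampicillin via the β-lactamase gene. The backbone also carries an f1 origin, an SV40 origin and poly(A) signal, and remnants of lac and T7/T3 cloning-vector sequence.

The transfer cassette begins with an RSV promoter fused to a truncated HIV-1 5' LTR, which makes genomic RNA production Tat-independent, followed by the Ψ packaging signal with a partial gag sequence and the Rev response element for nuclear export of the unspliced viral RNA. Inside the provirus, a human U6 RNA polymerase III promoter drives the PRKAG3-specific spacer joined to the Streptococcus pyogenes Cas9 guide RNA scaffold. A cPPT/CTS element lies downstream. A separate Pol II unit, the EF-1α core promoter with its intron A, expresses puromycin N-acetyltransferase so that transduced mammalian cells can be selected with puromycin. WPRE enhances expression of this transcript, and the ΔU3 3' LTR renders the integrated vector self-inactivating.

The plasmid does not encode Cas9, so it is meant to be used alongside a separate Cas9 vector such as lentiCas9-Blast or in cells that already express Cas9. It is an individual clone associated with a human kinome gRNA library and is suited to Cas9-mediated targeting of PRKAG3 in human cells.
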