Features (pLannotate 1.2.2; 29 found; start..end, strand, type, name):
     14..80      +  CDS            small t antigen (fragment): SV40 (simian virus 40) small t antigen
    106..317     +  promoter       EF-1α core promoter: core promoter for human elongation factor EF-1α
    318..1256    +  intron         EF-1α intron A: intron upstream of the start codon of human EF-1α
   1278..1877    +  CDS            PuroR (fragment): puromycin N-acetyltransferase; pac from Streptomyces; confers resistance to puromycin
   1893..2481    +  misc_feature   WPRE: woodchuck hepatitis virus posttranscriptional regulatory element
   2532..2551    +  misc_feature   cPPT/CTS (fragment): central polypurine tract and central termination sequence of HIV-1
   2553..2786    +  LTR            3' LTR (ΔU3): self-inactivating 3' long terminal repeat (LTR) from HIV-1
   2864..2985    +  polyA_signal   SV40 poly(A) signal: SV40 polyadenylation signal
   3025..3160    +  rep_origin     SV40 ori: SV40 origin of replication
   3181..3199    -  promoter       T7 promoter: promoter for bacteriophage T7 RNA polymerase
   3207..3362    +  CDS            lacZα (fragment): LacZα fragment of β-galactosidase; lacZ fragment
   3367..3795    +  rep_origin     f1 ori (sequence partly withheld): f1 bacteriophage origin of replication; arrow indicates direction of (+) strand synthesis
   3848..3952    +  promoter       AmpR promoter: bla
   3953..4813    +  CDS            AmpR: β-lactamase; bla; confers resistance to ampicillin, carbenicillin, and related antibiotics
   4984..5572    +  rep_origin     ori: high-copy-number ColE1/pMB1/pBR322/pUC origin of replication
   5755..5847    +  CDS            lacI (fragment): lac repressor; lacI; The lac repressor binds to the lac operator to inhibit transcription in E. coli. This inhibition can be relieved by adding lactose or isopropyl-β-D-thiogalactopyranoside (IPTG).
   5860..5881    +  protein_bind   CAP binding site: CAP binding activates transcription in the presence of cAMP. E. coli catabolite activator protein
   5896..5926    +  promoter       lac promoter: promoter for the E. coli lac operon
   5934..5950    +  protein_bind   lac operator: The lac repressor binds to the lac operator to inhibit transcription in E. coli. This inhibition can be relieved by adding lactose or isopropyl-β-D-thiogalactopyranoside (IPTG). lac repressor encoded by lacI
   5995..6013    +  promoter       T3 promoter: promoter for bacteriophage T3 RNA polymerase
   6041..6267    +  promoter       RSV promoter: Rous sarcoma virus enhancer/promoter
   6268..6448    +  LTR            5' LTR (truncated): truncated 5' long terminal repeat (LTR) from HIV-1
   6495..6620    +  misc_feature   HIV-1 Ψ: packaging signal of human immunodeficiency virus type 1
   6604..6967    +  CDS            HIV-1 gag (fragment): gag protein from human immunodeficiency virus 1; gag
   7113..7346    +  misc_feature   RRE: The Rev response element (RRE) of HIV-1 allows for Rev-dependent mRNA export from the nucleus to the cytoplasm.
   7723..7749    +  CDS            Rev (fragment): human immunodeficiency virus 1 (HIV-1) Rev protein; rev; enhances nuclear export of unspliced and incompletely spliced viral mRNAs
   7753..7993    +  promoter       U6 promoter: RNA polymerase III promoter for human U6 snRNA
   8023..8098    +  misc_RNA       gRNA scaffold: guide RNA scaffold for the Streptococcus pyogenes CRISPR/Cas9 system
   8154..8271    +  misc_feature   cPPT/CTS: central polypurine tract and central termination sequence of HIV-1
>Addgene plasmid #77296 | PRKAG3 gRNA (BRDN0001147132) | addgene full sequence | sequence record 187484 | Addgene Assembled Sequence
CCCGGGTGCAAAGATGGATAAAGTTTTAAACAGAGAGGAATCTTTGCAGCTAATGGACCTTCTAGGTCTT
GAAAGGAGTGGGAATTGGCTCCGGTGCCCGTCAGTGGGCAGAGCGCACATCGCCCACAGTCCCCGAGAAG
TTGGGGGGAGGGGTCGGCAATTGATCCGGTGCCTAGAGAAGGTGGCGCGGGGTAAACTGGGAAAGTGATG
TCGTGTACTGGCTCCGCCTTTTTCCCGAGGGTGGGGGAGAACCGTATATAAGTGCAGTAGTCGCCGTGAA
CGTTCTTTTTCGCAACGGGTTTGCCGCCAGAACACAGGTAAGTGCCGTGTGTGGTTCCCGCGGGCCTGGC
CTCTTTACGGGTTATGGCCCTTGCGTGCCTTGAATTACTTCCACCTGGCTGCAGTACGTGATTCTTGATC
CCGAGCTTCGGGTTGGAAGTGGGTGGGAGAGTTCGAGGCCTTGCGCTTAAGGAGCCCCTTCGCCTCGTGC
TTGAGTTGAGGCCTGGCCTGGGCGCTGGGGCCGCCGCGTGCGAATCTGGTGGCACCTTCGCGCCTGTCTC
GCTGCTTTCGATAAGTCTCTAGCCATTTAAAATTTTTGATGACCTGCTGCGACGCTTTTTTTCTGGCAAG
ATAGTCTTGTAAATGCGGGCCAAGATCTGCACACTGGTATTTCGGTTTTTGGGGCCGCGGGCGGCGACGG
GGCCCGTGCGTCCCAGCGCACATGTTCGGCGAGGCGGGGCCTGCGAGCGCGGCCACCGAGAATCGGACGG
GGGTAGTCTCAAGCTGGCCGGCCTGCTCTGGTGCCTGGCCTCGCGCCGCCGTGTATCGCCCCGCCCTGGG
CGGCAAGGCTGGCCCGGTCGGCACCAGTTGCGTGAGCGGAAAGATGGCCGCTTCCCGGCCCTGCTGCAGG
GAGCTCAAAATGGAGGACGCGGCGCTCGGGAGAGCGGGCGGGTGAGTCACCCACACAAAGGAAAAGGGCC
TTTCCGTCCTCAGCCGTCGCTTCATGTGACTCCACGGAGTACCGGGCGCCGTCCAGGCACCTCGATTAGT
TCTCGAGCTTTTGGAGTACGTCGTCTTTAGGTTGGGGGGAGGGGTTTTATGCGATGGAGTTTCCCCACAC
TGAGTGGGTGGAGACTGAAGTTAGGCCAGCTTGGCACTTGATGTAATTCTCCTTGGAATTTGCCCTTTTT
GAGTTTGGATCTTGGTTCATTCTCAAGCCTCAGACAGTGGTTCAAAGTTTTTTTCTTCCATTTCAGGTGT
CGTGACGTACGGCCACCATGACCGAGTACAAGCCCACGGTGCGCCTCGCCACCCGCGACGACGTCCCCAG
GGCCGTACGCACCCTCGCCGCCGCGTTCGCCGACTACCCCGCCACGCGCCACACCGTCGATCCGGACCGC
CACATCGAGCGGGTCACCGAGCTGCAAGAACTCTTCCTCACGCGCGTCGGGCTCGACATCGGCAAGGTGT
GGGTCGCGGACGACGGCGCCGCCGTGGCGGTCTGGACCACGCCGGAGAGCGTCGAAGCGGGGGCGGTGTT
CGCCGAGATCGGCCCGCGCATGGCCGAGTTGAGCGGTTCCCGGCTGGCCGCGCAGCAACAGATGGAAGGC
CTCCTGGCGCCGCACCGGCCCAAGGAGCCCGCGTGGTTCCTGGCCACCGTCGGAGTCTCGCCCGACCACC
AGGGCAAGGGTCTGGGCAGCGCCGTCGTGCTCCCCGGAGTGGAGGCGGCCGAGCGCGCCGGGGTGCCCGC
CTTCCTGGAGACCTCCGCGCCCCGCAACCTCCCCTTCTACGAGCGGCTCGGCTTCACCGTCACCGCCGAC
GTCGAGGTGCCCGAAGGACCGCGCACCTGGTGCATGACCCGCAAGCCCGGTGCCTGAACGCGTTAAGTCG
ACAATCAACCTCTGGATTACAAAATTTGTGAAAGATTGACTGGTATTCTTAACTATGTTGCTCCTTTTAC
GCTATGTGGATACGCTGCTTTAATGCCTTTGTATCATGCTATTGCTTCCCGTATGGCTTTCATTTTCTCC
TCCTTGTATAAATCCTGGTTGCTGTCTCTTTATGAGGAGTTGTGGCCCGTTGTCAGGCAACGTGGCGTGG
TGTGCACTGTGTTTGCTGACGCAACCCCCACTGGTTGGGGCATTGCCACCACCTGTCAGCTCCTTTCCGG
GACTTTCGCTTTCCCCCTCCCTATTGCCACGGCGGAACTCATCGCCGCCTGCCTTGCCCGCTGCTGGACA
GGGGCTCGGCTGTTGGGCACTGACAATTCCGTGGTGTTGTCGGGGAAATCATCGTCCTTTCCTTGGCTGC
TCGCCTGTGTTGCCACCTGGATTCTGCGCGGGACGTCCTTCTGCTACGTCCCTTCGGCCCTCAATCCAGC
GGACCTTCCTTCCCGCGGCCTGCTGCCGGCTCTGCGGCCTCTTCCGCGTCTTCGCCTTCGCCCTCAGACG
AGTCGGATCTCCCTTTGGGCCGCCTCCCCGCGTCGACTTTAAGACCAATGACTTACAAGGCAGCTGTAGA
TCTTAGCCACTTTTTAAAAGAAAAGGGGGGACTGGAAGGGCTAATTCACTCCCAACGAAGACAAGATCTG
CTTTTTGCTTGTACTGGGTCTCTCTGGTTAGACCAGATCTGAGCCTGGGAGCTCTCTGGCTAACTAGGGA
ACCCACTGCTTAAGCCTCAATAAAGCTTGCCTTGAGTGCTTCAAGTAGTGTGTGCCCGTCTGTTGTGTGA
CTCTGGTAACTAGAGATCCCTCAGACCCTTTTAGTCAGTGTGGAAAATCTCTAGCAGTACGTATAGTAGT
TCATGTCATCTTATTATTCAGTATTTATAACTTGCAAAGAAATGAATATCAGAGAGTGAGAGGAACTTGT
TTATTGCAGCTTATAATGGTTACAAATAAAGCAATAGCATCACAAATTTCACAAATAAAGCATTTTTTTC
ACTGCATTCTAGTTGTGGTTTGTCCAAACTCATCAATGTATCTTATCATGTCTGGCTCTAGCTATCCCGC
CCCTAACTCCGCCCATCCCGCCCCTAACTCCGCCCAGTTCCGCCCATTCTCCGCCCCATGGCTGACTAAT
TTTTTTTATTTATGCAGAGGCCGAGGCCGCCTCGGCCTCTGAGCTATTCCAGAAGTAGTGAGGAGGCTTT
TTTGGAGGCCTAGGGACGTACCCAATTCGCCCTATAGTGAGTCGTATTACGCGCGCTCACTGGCCGTCGT
TTTACAACGTCGTGACTGGGAAAACCCTGGCGTTACCCAACTTAATCGCCTTGCAGCACATCCCCCTTTC
GCCAGCTGGCGTAATAGCGAAGAGGCCCGCACCGATCGCCCTTCCCAACAGTTGCGCAGCCTGAATGGCG
AATGGG
[124 nt withheld, positions 3367-3490]
C
[91 nt withheld, positions 3492-3582]
A
[49 nt withheld, positions 3584-3632]
CCTTTGACGTTGGAGTCCACGTTCTTT
[37 nt withheld, positions 3660-3696]
ACCCTATCTCGGTCTATTCTTTTGATTTATAAGGGATTTTGCCGATTTCGGCCTATTGGTTAAAAAATGA
GCTGATTTAACAAAAATTTAACGCGAATTTTAACAAAATATTAACGCTTACAATTTAGGTGGCACTTTTC
GGGGAAATGTGCGCGGAACCCCTATTTGTTTATTTTTCTAAATACATTCAAATATGTATCCGCTCATGAG
ACAATAACCCTGATAAATGCTTCAATAATATTGAAAAAGGAAGAGTATGAGTATTCAACATTTCCGTGTC
GCCCTTATTCCCTTTTTTGCGGCATTTTGCCTTCCTGTTTTTGCTCACCCAGAAACGCTGGTGAAAGTAA
AAGATGCTGAAGATCAGTTGGGTGCACGAGTGGGTTACATCGAACTGGATCTCAACAGCGGTAAGATCCT
TGAGAGTTTTCGCCCCGAAGAACGTTTTCCAATGATGAGCACTTTTAAAGTTCTGCTATGTGGCGCGGTA
TTATCCCGTATTGACGCCGGGCAAGAGCAACTCGGTCGCCGCATACACTATTCTCAGAATGACTTGGTTG
AGTACTCACCAGTCACAGAAAAGCATCTTACGGATGGCATGACAGTAAGAGAATTATGCAGTGCTGCCAT
AACCATGAGTGATAACACTGCGGCCAACTTACTTCTGACAACGATCGGAGGACCGAAGGAGCTAACCGCT
TTTTTGCACAACATGGGGGATCATGTAACTCGCCTTGATCGTTGGGAACCGGAGCTGAATGAAGCCATAC
CAAACGACGAGCGTGACACCACGATGCCTGTAGCAATGGCAACAACGTTGCGCAAACTATTAACTGGCGA
ACTACTTACTCTAGCTTCCCGGCAACAATTAATAGACTGGATGGAGGCGGATAAAGTTGCAGGACCACTT
CTGCGCTCGGCCCTTCCGGCTGGCTGGTTTATTGCTGATAAATCTGGAGCCGGTGAGCGTGGGTCTCGCG
GTATCATTGCAGCACTGGGGCCAGATGGTAAGCCCTCCCGTATCGTAGTTATCTACACGACGGGGAGTCA
GGCAACTATGGATGAACGAAATAGACAGATCGCTGAGATAGGTGCCTCACTGATTAAGCATTGGTAACTG
TCAGACCAAGTTTACTCATATATACTTTAGATTGATTTAAAACTTCATTTTTAATTTAAAAGGATCTAGG
TGAAGATCCTTTTTGATAATCTCATGACCAAAATCCCTTAACGTGAGTTTTCGTTCCACTGAGCGTCAGA
CCCCGTAGAAAAGATCAAAGGATCTTCTTGAGATCCTTTTTTTCTGCGCGTAATCTGCTGCTTGCAAACA
AAAAAACCACCGCTACCAGCGGTGGTTTGTTTGCCGGATCAAGAGCTACCAACTCTTTTTCCGAAGGTAA
CTGGCTTCAGCAGAGCGCAGATACCAAATACTGTTCTTCTAGTGTAGCCGTAGTTAGGCCACCACTTCAA
GAACTCTGTAGCACCGCCTACATACCTCGCTCTGCTAATCCTGTTACCAGTGGCTGCTGCCAGTGGCGAT
AAGTCGTGTCTTACCGGGTTGGACTCAAGACGATAGTTACCGGATAAGGCGCAGCGGTCGGGCTGAACGG
GGGGTTCGTGCACACAGCCCAGCTTGGAGCGAACGACCTACACCGAACTGAGATACCTACAGCGTGAGCT
ATGAGAAAGCGCCACGCTTCCCGAAGGGAGAAAGGCGGACAGGTATCCGGTAAGCGGCAGGGTCGGAACA
GGAGAGCGCACGAGGGAGCTTCCAGGGGGAAACGCCTGGTATCTTTATAGTCCTGTCGGGTTTCGCCACC
TCTGACTTGAGCGTCGATTTTTGTGATGCTCGTCAGGGGGGCGGAGCCTATGGAAAAACGCCAGCAACGC
GGCCTTTTTACGGTTCCTGGCCTTTTGCTGGCCTTTTGCTCACATGTTCTTTCCTGCGTTATCCCCTGAT
TCTGTGGATAACCGTATTACCGCCTTTGAGTGAGCTGATACCGCTCGCCGCAGCCGAACGACCGAGCGCA
GCGAGTCAGTGAGCGAGGAAGCGGAAGAGCGCCCAATACGCAAACCGCCTCTCCCCGCGCGTTGGCCGAT
TCATTAATGCAGCTGGCACGACAGGTTTCCCGACTGGAAAGCGGGCAGTGAGCGCAACGCAATTAATGTG
AGTTAGCTCACTCATTAGGCACCCCAGGCTTTACACTTTATGCTTCCGGCTCGTATGTTGTGTGGAATTG
TGAGCGGATAACAATTTCACACAGGAAACAGCTATGACCATGATTACGCCAAGCGCGCAATTAACCCTCA
CTAAAGGGAACAAAAGCTGGAGCTGCAAGCTTAATGTAGTCTTATGCAATACTCTTGTAGTCTTGCAACA
TGGTAACGATGAGTTAGCAACATGCCTTACAAGGAGAGAAAAAGCACCGTGCATGCCGATTGGTGGAAGT
AAGGTGGTACGATCGTGCCTTATTAGGAAGGCAACAGACGGGTCTGACATGGATTGGACGAACCACTGAA
TTGCCGCATTGCAGAGATATTGTATTTAAGTGCCTAGCTCGATACATAAACGGGTCTCTCTGGTTAGACC
AGATCTGAGCCTGGGAGCTCTCTGGCTAACTAGGGAACCCACTGCTTAAGCCTCAATAAAGCTTGCCTTG
AGTGCTTCAAGTAGTGTGTGCCCGTCTGTTGTGTGACTCTGGTAACTAGAGATCCCTCAGACCCTTTTAG
TCAGTGTGGAAAATCTCTAGCAGTGGCGCCCGAACAGGGACTTGAAAGCGAAAGGGAAACCAGAGGAGCT
CTCTCGACGCAGGACTCGGCTTGCTGAAGCGCGCACGGCAAGAGGCGAGGGGCGGCGACTGGTGAGTACG
CCAAAAATTTTGACTAGCGGAGGCTAGAAGGAGAGAGATGGGTGCGAGAGCGTCAGTATTAAGCGGGGGA
GAATTAGATCGCGATGGGAAAAAATTCGGTTAAGGCCAGGGGGAAAGAAAAAATATAAATTAAAACATAT
AGTATGGGCAAGCAGGGAGCTAGAACGATTCGCAGTTAATCCTGGCCTGTTAGAAACATCAGAAGGCTGT
AGACAAATACTGGGACAGCTACAACCATCCCTTCAGACAGGATCAGAAGAACTTAGATCATTATATAATA
CAGTAGCAACCCTCTATTGTGTGCATCAAAGGATAGAGATAAAAGACACCAAGGAAGCTTTAGACAAGAT
AGAGGAAGAGCAAAACAAAAGTAAGACCACCGCACAGCAAGCGGCCGCTGATCTTCAGACCTGGAGGAGG
AGATATGAGGGACAATTGGAGAAGTGAATTATATAAATATAAAGTAGTAAAAATTGAACCATTAGGAGTA
GCACCCACCAAGGCAAAGAGAAGAGTGGTGCAGAGAGAAAAAAGAGCAGTGGGAATAGGAGCTTTGTTCC
TTGGGTTCTTGGGAGCAGCAGGAAGCACTATGGGCGCAGCGTCAATGACGCTGACGGTACAGGCCAGACA
ATTATTGTCTGGTATAGTGCAGCAGCAGAACAATTTGCTGAGGGCTATTGAGGCGCAACAGCATCTGTTG
CAACTCACAGTCTGGGGCATCAAGCAGCTCCAGGCAAGAATCCTGGCTGTGGAAAGATACCTAAAGGATC
AACAGCTCCTGGGGATTTGGGGTTGCTCTGGAAAACTCATTTGCACCACTGCTGTGCCTTGGAATGCTAG
TTGGAGTAATAAATCTCTGGAACAGATTTGGAATCACACGACCTGGATGGAGTGGGACAGAGAAATTAAC
AATTACACAAGCTTAATACACTCCTTAATTGAAGAATCGCAAAACCAGCAAGAAAAGAATGAACAAGAAT
TATTGGAATTAGATAAATGGGCAAGTTTGTGGAATTGGTTTAACATAACAAATTGGCTGTGGTATATAAA
ATTATTCATAATGATAGTAGGAGGCTTGGTAGGTTTAAGAATAGTTTTTGCTGTACTTTCTATAGTGAAT
AGAGTTAGGCAGGGATATTCACCATTATCGTTTCAGACCCACCTCCCAACCCCGAGGGGACCCAGAGAGG
GCCTATTTCCCATGATTCCTTCATATTTGCATATACGATACAAGGCTGTTAGAGAGATAATTAGAATTAA
TTTGACTGTAAACACAAAGATATTAGTACAAAATACGTGACGTAGAAAGTAATAATTTCTTGGGTAGTTT
GCAGTTTTAAAATTATGTTTTAAAATGGACTATCATATGCTTACCGTAACTTGAAAGTATTTCGATTTCT
TGGCTTTATATATCTTGTGGAAAGGACGAAACACCGTTAGGAGAGATGGAGACCAGGTTTTAGAGCTAGA
AATAGCAAGTTAAAATAAGGCTAGTCCGTTATCAACTTGAAAAAGTGGCACCGAGTCGGTGCTTTTTTAA
GCTTGGCGTAACTAGATCTTGAGACAAATGGCAGTATTCATCCACAATTTTAAAAGAAAAGGGGGGATTG
GGGGGTACAGTGCAGGGGAAAGAATAGTAGACATAATAGCAACAGACATACAAACTAAAGAATTACAAAA
ACAAATTACAAAAATTCAAAATTTTCGGGTTTATTACAGGGACAGCAGAGATCCACTTTGGCGCCGGCTC
GAGGGGG
