>Addgene plasmid #77296 | PRKAG3 gRNA (BRDN0001147132) | depositor partial sequence | sequence record 144756 | Target Sequence
TTAGGAGAGATGGAGACCAG
