>Addgene plasmid #77296 | PRKAG3 gRNA (BRDN0001147132) | addgene partial sequence | sequence record 187483 | hU6-F
TAGAAAGTAATAATTTCTTGGGTAGTTTGCAGTTTTAAAATTATGTTTTAAAATGGACTATCATATGCTT
ACCGTAACTTGAAAGTATTTCGATTTCTTGGCTTTATATATCTTGTGGAAAGGACGAAACACCGTTAGGA
GAGATGGAGACCAGGTTTTAGAGCTAGAAATAGCAAGTTAAAATAAGGCTAGTCCGTTATCAACTTGAAA
AAGTGGCACCGAGTCGGTGCTTTTTTAAGCTTGGCGTAACTAGATCTTGAGACAAATGGCAGTATTCATC
CACAATTTTAAAAGAAAAGGGGGGATTGGGGGGTACAGTGCAGGGGAAAGAATAGTAGACATAATAGCAA
CAGACATACAAACTAAAGAATTACAAAAACAAATTACAAAAATTCAAAATTTTCGGGTTTATTACAGGGA
CAGCAGAGATCCACTTTGGCGCCGGCTCGAGGGGGCCCGGGTGCAAAGATGGATAAAGTTTTAAACAGAG
AGGAATCTTTGCAGCTAATGGACCTTCTAGGTCTTGAAAGGAGTGGGAATTGGCTCCGGTGCCCGTCAGT
GGGCAGAGCG
